Addgene plasmid #118162: Lenti-(BB)-hPGK-KRAB-dCas9-P2A-BlastR EGFP-guide1
Purpose: CRISPRi negative control. KRAB domain and catalytically inactive Cas9 from S. pyogenes with 2A-BlastR under the hPGK promoter, and sgRNA1 against the EGFP CDS
Depositing lab: Jorge Ferrer. Depositing organization: Imperial College London. Publication: Human pancreatic islet three-dimensional chromatin architecture provides insights into the genetics of type 2 diabetes. Miguel-Escalada I, Bonas-Guarch S, Cebola I, Ponsa-Cobas J, Mendieta-Esteban J, Atla G, Javierre BM, Rolando DMY, Farabella I, Morgan CC, Garcia-Hurtado J, Beucher A, Moran I, Pasquali L, Ramos-Rodriguez M, Appel EVR, Linneberg A, Gjesing AP, Witte DR, Pedersen O, Grarup N, Ravassard P, Torrents D, Mercader JM, Piemonti L, Berney T, de Koning EJP, Kerr-Conte J, Pattou F, Fedko IO, Groop L, Prokopenko I, Hansen T, Marti-Renom MA, Fraser P, Ferrer J. Nat Genet. 2019 Jun 28. pii: 10.1038/s41588-019-0457-0. doi: 10.1038/s41588-019-0457-0. PubMed 31253982.
Backbone
  Vector backbone: Lenti-(BB)-hPGK-KRAB-dCas9-P2A-BlastR
  Backbone manufacturer: Feng Zhang (Addgene #52961)
  Vector type: Mammalian Expression, Lentiviral, CRISPR
  Selectable markers: Blasticidin
Growth in bacteria
  Bacterial resistance: Ampicillin, 100 μg/mL
  Growth temperature: 37°C
  Growth strain: Stbl3
  Copy number: High Copy
Gene/Insert
  Gene/Insert name: KRAB-dCas9-2A-BlastR
  gRNA/shRNA sequence: GAAGTTCGAGGGCGACACCC
  Species: H. sapiens (human)
  Insert size (bp): 4908
  Promoter: hPGK and U6
  Tag / fusion protein: HA (C terminal on insert)
  Cloning method: Restriction Enzyme; 5′ cloning site Unknown (destroyed during cloning); 3′ cloning site Unknown (destroyed during cloning)
  Sequencing primers: 5′ GATCCGCCACCATGGATGC
Terms and licenses: Academic/Nonprofit Terms; Industry Terms: Not Available to Industry
Depositor comments: This plasmid is intended to be used as negative control for experiments using gRNAs cloned into Addgene Plasmid #118155 Please visit https://www.biorxiv.org/content/early/2018/08/27/400291 for bioRxiv preprint. Note: Plasmid contains a N1396S mutation in dCas9. This mutation is not known to affect plasmid function.
How to cite: Lenti-(BB)-hPGK-KRAB-dCas9-P2A-BlastR EGFP-guide1 was a gift from Jorge Ferrer (Addgene plasmid # 118162 ; http://n2t.net/addgene:118162 ; RRID:Addgene_118162)
