[The description below was written by a language model from this plasmid's Addgene catalogue record and pLannotate feature annotations shown in this document.]
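Description:
Lenti-(BB)-hPGK-KRAB-dCas9-P2A-BlastR EGFP-guide1 is an all-in-one, third-generation-style self-inactivating lentiviral CRISPR interference vector of about 13.4 kb, built on a lentiCRISPR-type backbone. It is propagated in E. coli through a high-copy ColE1/pUC origin with ampicillin resistance, and the record lists a recombination-deficient strain as host, as is usual for LTR-containing plasmids. An f1 origin and an SV40/EM7-driven bleomycin/Zeocin resistance cassette also lie in the backbone, outside the viral genome. Viral RNA is transcribed from a CMV enhancer/promoter fused to a truncated HIV-1 5' LTR. It carries the Ψ packaging signal, RRE and cPPT/CTS, and ends in a ΔU3 3' LTR followed by a bGH polyadenylation signal.

Two expression units sit between the LTRs. A human U6 Pol III promoter drives a single guide RNA made of a 20-nt spacer against the EGFP coding sequence joined to the S. pyogenes gRNA scaffold. The annotation tool labels this spacer as an mVenus fragment simply because it matches GFP-family sequence. Downstream, the human PGK promoter drives the ZNF10 KRAB repression domain fused to catalytically inactive Cas9 (annotated generically as Cas9). The record lists a C-terminal HA tag, and a P2A peptide links the fusion to blasticidin S deaminase so that transduced mammalian cells can be selected. A WPRE follows to enhance transcript expression. The depositor notes an N1396S substitution in dCas9 that is not known to affect function.

Because its guide targets EGFP rather than an endogenous human locus, the plasmid is intended as a negative control for CRISPRi experiments that use guides cloned into the matching parental vector.
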