Features (pLannotate 1.2.2; 35 found; start..end, strand, type, name):
      1..76      +  misc_RNA       gRNA scaffold: guide RNA scaffold for the Streptococcus pyogenes CRISPR/Cas9 system
    107..617     +  promoter       hPGK promoter: human phosphoglycerate kinase 1 promoter
    666..851     +  CDS            KRAB: Krüppel-associated box (KRAB) transcriptional repression domain from the human zinc finger protein ZNF10 (Margolin et al., 1994)
    873..4976    +  CDS            Cas9: Cas9 (Csn1) endonuclease from the Streptococcus pyogenes Type II CRISPR/Cas system generates RNA-guided double strand breaks in DNA
   5175..5573    +  CDS            BSD: blasticidin S deaminase; Aspergillus terreus BSD; confers resistance to blasticidin
   5574..5595    +  misc_feature   MCS (fragment): pBluescript multiple cloning site
   5598..6186    +  misc_feature   WPRE: woodchuck hepatitis virus posttranscriptional regulatory element
   6237..6256    +  misc_feature   cPPT/CTS (fragment): central polypurine tract and central termination sequence of HIV-1
   6258..6491    +  LTR            3' LTR (ΔU3): self-inactivating 3' long terminal repeat (LTR) from HIV-1
   6523..6747    +  polyA_signal   bGH poly(A) signal: bovine growth hormone polyadenylation signal
   6751..6772    +  promoter       SV40 promoter (fragment): SV40 enhancer and early promoter
   6793..7221    +  rep_origin     f1 ori (sequence partly withheld): f1 bacteriophage origin of replication; arrow indicates direction of (+) strand synthesis
   7235..7564    +  promoter       SV40 promoter: SV40 enhancer and early promoter
   7612..7659    +  promoter       EM7 promoter: synthetic bacterial promoter&nbsp
   7678..8052    +  CDS            BleoR: antibiotic-binding protein; Sh ble from Streptoalloteichus hindustanus; confers resistance to bleomycin, phleomycin, and Zeocin™
   8062..8187    +  CDS            ble (fragment): BLE_KLEPN - Experimental evidence at protein level: Swiss-Prot protein existence level 1. Binding protein with a strong affinity to the bleomycin family of antibiotics. Binds to CL990; an antimitotic-antibiotic compound. From Klebsiella pneumoniae.
   8182..8303    +  polyA_signal   SV40 poly(A) signal: SV40 polyadenylation signal
   8374..8396    -  protein_bind   lac operator (fragment): The lac repressor binds to the lac operator to inhibit transcription in E. coli. This inhibition can be relieved by adding lactose or isopropyl-β-D-thiogalactopyranoside (IPTG). lac repressor encoded by lacI
   8400..8430    -  promoter       lac promoter: promoter for the E. coli lac operon
   8445..8466    -  protein_bind   CAP binding site: CAP binding activates transcription in the presence of cAMP. E. coli catabolite activator protein
   8479..8571    -  CDS            lacI (fragment): lac repressor; lacI; The lac repressor binds to the lac operator to inhibit transcription in E. coli. This inhibition can be relieved by adding lactose or isopropyl-β-D-thiogalactopyranoside (IPTG).
   8754..9342    -  rep_origin     ori: high-copy-number ColE1/pMB1/pBR322/pUC origin of replication
   9513..10373   -  CDS            AmpR: β-lactamase; bla; confers resistance to ampicillin, carbenicillin, and related antibiotics
  10374..10478   -  promoter       AmpR promoter: bla
  10537..10589   -  misc_feature   bom (fragment): basis of mobility region from pBR322
  10744..11123   +  enhancer       CMV enhancer: human cytomegalovirus immediate early enhancer
  11124..11323   +  promoter       CMV promoter: human cytomegalovirus (CMV) immediate early promoter
  11341..11521   +  LTR            5' LTR (truncated): truncated 5' long terminal repeat (LTR) from HIV-1
  11568..11693   +  misc_feature   HIV-1 Ψ: packaging signal of human immunodeficiency virus type 1
  11677..12040   +  CDS            HIV-1 gag (fragment): gag protein from human immunodeficiency virus 1; gag
  12186..12419   +  misc_feature   RRE: The Rev response element (RRE) of HIV-1 allows for Rev-dependent mRNA export from the nucleus to the cytoplasm.
  12796..12896   +  CDS            Rev (fragment): human immunodeficiency virus 1 (HIV-1) Rev protein; rev; enhances nuclear export of unspliced and incompletely spliced viral mRNAs
  12946..13063   +  misc_feature   cPPT/CTS: central polypurine tract and central termination sequence of HIV-1
  13114..13354   +  promoter       U6 promoter: RNA polymerase III promoter for human U6 snRNA
  13364..13383   +  CDS            VN155(I152L) (fragment): improved N-terminal fragment of mVenus for use in bimolecular fluorescence complementation (BiFC) (Kodama and Hu, 2010)
>Addgene plasmid #118162 | Lenti-(BB)-hPGK-KRAB-dCas9-P2A-BlastR EGFP-guide1 | addgene full sequence | sequence record 240427 | Addgene NGS Result
GTTTTAGAGCTAGAAATAGCAAGTTAAAATAAGGCTAGTCCGTTATCAACTTGAAAAAGTGGCACCGAGT
CGGTGCTTTTTTGAATTCGCTAGCTAGGTCTTGAAAGGGGTTGGGGTTGCGCCTTTTCCAAGGCAGCCCT
GGGTTTGCGCAGGGACGCGGCTGCTCTGGGCGTGGTTCCGGGAAACGCAGCGGCGCCGACCCTGGGTCTC
GCACATTCTTCACGTCCGTTCGCAGCGTCACCCGGATCTTCGCCGCTACCCTTGTGGGCCCCCCGGCGAC
GCTTCCTGCTCCGCCCCTAAGTCGGGAAGGTTCCTTGCGGTTCGCGGCGTGCCGGACGTGACAAACGGAA
GCCGCACGTCTCACTAGTACCCTCGCAGACGGACAGCGCCAGGGAGCAATGGCAGCGCGCCGACCGCGAT
GGGCTGTGGCCAATAGCGGCTGCTCAGCAGGGCGCGCCGAGAGCAGCGGCCGGGAAGGGGCGGTGCGGGA
GGCGGGGTGTGGGGCGGTAGTGTGGGCCCTGTTCCTGCCCGCGCGGTGTTCCGCATTCTGCAAGCCTCCG
GAGCGCACGTCGGCAGTCGGCTCCCTCGTTGACCGAATCACCGACCTCTCTCCCCAGGACCGGTGATCCG
CCACCATGGATGCTAAGTCACTAACTGCCTGGTCCCGGACACTGGTGACCTTCAAGGATGTATTTGTGGA
CTTCACCAGGGAGGAGTGGAAGCTGCTGGACACTGCTCAGCAGATCGTGTACAGAAATGTGATGCTGGAG
AACTATAAGAACCTGGTTTCCTTGGGTTATCAGCTTACTAAGCCAGATGTGATCCTCCGGTTGGAGAAGG
GAGAAGAGCCCGGCGGTTCCGGCGGAGGGTCGATGGACAAGAAGTACAGCATCGGCCTGGCCATCGGCAC
CAACTCTGTCGGCTGGGCCGTGATCACCGACGAGTACAAGGTGCCCAGCAAGAAATTCAAGGTGCTGGGC
AACACCGACCGGCACAGCATCAAGAAGAACCTGATCGGCGCCCTGCTGTTCGACAGCGGAGAAACAGCCG
AGGCCACCCGGCTGAAGAGAACCGCCAGAAGAAGATACACCAGACGGAAGAACCGGATCTGCTATCTGCA
AGAGATCTTCAGCAACGAGATGGCCAAGGTGGACGACAGCTTCTTCCACAGACTGGAAGAGTCCTTCCTG
GTGGAAGAGGATAAGAAGCACGAGCGGCACCCCATCTTCGGCAACATCGTGGACGAGGTGGCCTACCACG
AGAAGTACCCCACCATCTACCACCTGAGAAAGAAACTGGTGGACAGCACCGACAAGGCCGACCTGCGGCT
GATCTATCTGGCCCTGGCCCACATGATCAAGTTCCGGGGCCACTTCCTGATCGAGGGCGACCTGAACCCC
GACAACAGCGACGTGGACAAGCTGTTCATCCAGCTGGTGCAGACCTACAACCAGCTGTTCGAGGAAAACC
CCATCAACGCCAGCGGCGTGGACGCCAAGGCCATCCTGTCTGCCAGACTGAGCAAGAGCAGACGGCTGGA
AAATCTGATCGCCCAGCTGCCCGGCGAGAAGAAGAATGGCCTGTTCGGCAACCTGATTGCCCTGAGCCTG
GGCCTGACCCCCAACTTCAAGAGCAACTTCGACCTGGCCGAGGATGCCAAACTGCAGCTGAGCAAGGACA
CCTACGACGACGACCTGGACAACCTGCTGGCCCAGATCGGCGACCAGTACGCCGACCTGTTTCTGGCCGC
CAAGAACCTGTCCGACGCCATCCTGCTGAGCGACATCCTGAGAGTGAACACCGAGATCACCAAGGCCCCC
CTGAGCGCCTCTATGATCAAGAGATACGACGAGCACCACCAGGACCTGACCCTGCTGAAAGCTCTCGTGC
GGCAGCAGCTGCCTGAGAAGTACAAAGAGATTTTCTTCGACCAGAGCAAGAACGGCTACGCCGGCTACAT
CGATGGCGGAGCCAGCCAGGAAGAGTTCTACAAGTTCATCAAGCCCATCCTGGAAAAGATGGACGGCACC
GAGGAACTGCTCGTGAAGCTGAACAGAGAGGACCTGCTGCGGAAGCAGCGGACCTTCGACAACGGCAGCA
TCCCCCACCAGATCCACCTGGGAGAGCTGCACGCCATTCTGCGGCGGCAGGAAGATTTTTACCCATTCCT
GAAGGACAACCGGGAAAAGATCGAGAAGATCCTGACCTTCCGCATCCCCTACTACGTGGGCCCTCTGGCC
AGGGGAAACAGCAGATTCGCCTGGATGACCAGAAAGAGCGAGGAAACCATCACCCCCTGGAACTTCGAGG
AAGTGGTGGACAAGGGCGCCAGCGCCCAGAGCTTCATCGAGCGGATGACCAACTTCGATAAGAACCTGCC
CAACGAGAAGGTGCTGCCCAAGCACAGCCTGCTGTACGAGTACTTCACCGTGTACAACGAGCTGACCAAA
GTGAAATACGTGACCGAGGGAATGAGAAAGCCCGCCTTCCTGAGCGGCGAGCAGAAAAAAGCCATCGTGG
ACCTGCTGTTCAAGACCAACCGGAAAGTGACCGTGAAGCAGCTGAAAGAGGACTACTTCAAGAAAATCGA
GTGCTTCGACTCCGTGGAAATCTCCGGCGTGGAAGATCGGTTCAACGCCTCCCTGGGCACATACCACGAT
CTGCTGAAAATTATCAAGGACAAGGACTTCCTGGACAATGAGGAAAACGAGGACATTCTGGAAGATATCG
TGCTGACCCTGACACTGTTTGAGGACAGAGAGATGATCGAGGAACGGCTGAAAACCTATGCCCACCTGTT
CGACGACAAAGTGATGAAGCAGCTGAAGCGGCGGAGATACACCGGCTGGGGCAGGCTGAGCCGGAAGCTG
ATCAACGGCATCCGGGACAAGCAGTCCGGCAAGACAATCCTGGATTTCCTGAAGTCCGACGGCTTCGCCA
ACAGAAACTTCATGCAGCTGATCCACGACGACAGCCTGACCTTTAAAGAGGACATCCAGAAAGCCCAGGT
GTCCGGCCAGGGCGATAGCCTGCACGAGCACATTGCCAATCTGGCCGGCAGCCCCGCCATTAAGAAGGGC
ATCCTGCAGACAGTGAAGGTGGTGGACGAGCTCGTGAAAGTGATGGGCCGGCACAAGCCCGAGAACATCG
TGATCGAAATGGCCAGAGAGAACCAGACCACCCAGAAGGGACAGAAGAACAGCCGCGAGAGAATGAAGCG
GATCGAAGAGGGCATCAAAGAGCTGGGCAGCCAGATCCTGAAAGAACACCCCGTGGAAAACACCCAGCTG
CAGAACGAGAAGCTGTACCTGTACTACCTGCAGAATGGGCGGGATATGTACGTGGACCAGGAACTGGACA
TCAACCGGCTGTCCGACTACGATGTGGACGCTATCGTGCCTCAGAGCTTTCTGAAGGACGACTCCATCGA
TAACAAAGTGCTGACTCGGAGCGACAAGAACCGGGGCAAGAGCGACAACGTGCCCTCCGAAGAGGTCGTG
AAGAAGATGAAGAACTACTGGCGCCAGCTGCTGAATGCCAAGCTGATTACCCAGAGGAAGTTCGACAATC
TGACCAAGGCCGAGAGAGGCGGCCTGAGCGAACTGGATAAGGCCGGCTTCATCAAGAGACAGCTGGTGGA
AACCCGGCAGATCACAAAGCACGTGGCACAGATCCTGGACTCCCGGATGAACACTAAGTACGACGAGAAC
GACAAACTGATCCGGGAAGTGAAAGTGATCACCCTGAAGTCCAAGCTGGTGTCCGATTTCCGGAAGGATT
TCCAGTTTTACAAAGTGCGCGAGATCAACAACTACCACCACGCCCACGACGCCTACCTGAACGCCGTCGT
GGGAACCGCCCTGATCAAAAAGTACCCTAAGCTGGAAAGCGAGTTCGTGTACGGCGACTACAAGGTGTAC
GACGTGCGGAAGATGATCGCCAAGAGCGAGCAGGAAATCGGCAAGGCTACCGCCAAGTACTTCTTCTACA
GCAACATCATGAACTTTTTCAAGACCGAGATTACCCTGGCCAACGGCGAGATCCGGAAGCGGCCTCTGAT
CGAGACAAACGGCGAAACAGGCGAGATCGTGTGGGATAAGGGCCGGGACTTTGCCACCGTGCGGAAAGTG
CTGTCTATGCCCCAAGTGAATATCGTGAAAAAGACCGAGGTGCAGACAGGCGGCTTCAGCAAAGAGTCTA
TCCTGCCCAAGAGGAACAGCGACAAGCTGATCGCCAGAAAGAAGGACTGGGACCCTAAGAAGTACGGCGG
CTTCGACAGCCCCACCGTGGCCTATTCTGTGCTGGTGGTGGCCAAAGTGGAAAAGGGCAAGTCCAAGAAA
CTGAAGAGTGTGAAAGAGCTGCTGGGGATCACCATCATGGAAAGAAGCAGCTTCGAGAAGAATCCCATCG
ACTTTCTGGAAGCCAAGGGCTACAAAGAAGTGAAAAAGGACCTGATCATCAAGCTGCCTAAGTACTCCCT
GTTCGAGCTGGAAAACGGCCGGAAGAGAATGCTGGCCTCTGCCGGCGAACTGCAGAAGGGAAACGAACTG
GCCCTGCCCTCCAAATATGTGAACTTCCTGTACCTGGCCAGCCACTATGAGAAGCTGAAGGGCTCCCCCG
AGGATAATGAGCAGAAACAGCTGTTTGTGGAACAGCACAAACACTACCTGGACGAGATCATCGAGCAGAT
CAGCGAGTTCTCCAAGAGAGTGATCCTGGCCGACGCTAATCTGGACAAGGTGCTGAGCGCCTACAACAAG
CACAGAGACAAGCCTATCAGAGAGCAGGCCGAGAATATCATCCACCTGTTTACCCTGACCAGTCTGGGAG
CCCCTGCCGCCTTCAAGTACTTTGACACCACCATCGACCGGAAGAGGTACACCAGCACCAAAGAGGTGCT
GGACGCCACCCTGATCCACCAGAGCATCACCGGCCTGTACGAGACACGGATCGACCTGTCTCAGCTGGGA
GGCGACGCCTATCCCTATGACGTGCCCGATTATGCCAGCCTGGGCAGCGGCTCCCCCAAGAAAAAACGCA
AGGTGGAAGATCCTAAGAAAAAGCGGAAAGTGGACGGCATTGGTAGTGGGAGCAACGGCAGCAGCGGGGA
TCCGGCCGCAACAAACTTCTCTCTGCTGAAACAAGCCGGAGATGTCGAAGAGAATCCTGGACCGATGGCC
AAGCCTTTGTCTCAAGAAGAATCCACCCTCATTGAAAGAGCAACGGCTACAATCAACAGCATCCCCATCT
CTGAAGACTACAGCGTCGCCAGCGCAGCTCTCTCTAGCGACGGCCGCATCTTCACTGGTGTCAATGTATA
TCATTTTACTGGGGGACCTTGTGCAGAACTCGTGGTGCTGGGCACTGCTGCTGCTGCGGCAGCTGGCAAC
CTGACTTGTATCGTCGCGATCGGAAATGAGAACAGGGGCATCTTGAGCCCCTGCGGACGGTGCCGACAGG
TGCTTCTCGATCTGCATCCTGGGATCAAAGCCATAGTGAAGGACAGTGATGGACAGCCGACGGCAGTTGG
GATTCGTGAATTGCTGCCCTCTGGTTATGTGTGGGAGGGCTAAGAATTCGATATCAAGCTTATCGGTAAT
CAACCTCTGGATTACAAAATTTGTGAAAGATTGACTGGTATTCTTAACTATGTTGCTCCTTTTACGCTAT
GTGGATACGCTGCTTTAATGCCTTTGTATCATGCTATTGCTTCCCGTATGGCTTTCATTTTCTCCTCCTT
GTATAAATCCTGGTTGCTGTCTCTTTATGAGGAGTTGTGGCCCGTTGTCAGGCAACGTGGCGTGGTGTGC
ACTGTGTTTGCTGACGCAACCCCCACTGGTTGGGGCATTGCCACCACCTGTCAGCTCCTTTCCGGGACTT
TCGCTTTCCCCCTCCCTATTGCCACGGCGGAACTCATCGCCGCCTGCCTTGCCCGCTGCTGGACAGGGGC
TCGGCTGTTGGGCACTGACAATTCCGTGGTGTTGTCGGGGAAATCATCGTCCTTTCCTTGGCTGCTCGCC
TGTGTTGCCACCTGGATTCTGCGCGGGACGTCCTTCTGCTACGTCCCTTCGGCCCTCAATCCAGCGGACC
TTCCTTCCCGCGGCCTGCTGCCGGCTCTGCGGCCTCTTCCGCGTCTTCGCCTTCGCCCTCAGACGAGTCG
GATCTCCCTTTGGGCCGCCTCCCCGCGTCGACTTTAAGACCAATGACTTACAAGGCAGCTGTAGATCTTA
GCCACTTTTTAAAAGAAAAGGGGGGACTGGAAGGGCTAATTCACTCCCAACGAAGACAAGATCTGCTTTT
TGCTTGTACTGGGTCTCTCTGGTTAGACCAGATCTGAGCCTGGGAGCTCTCTGGCTAACTAGGGAACCCA
CTGCTTAAGCCTCAATAAAGCTTGCCTTGAGTGCTTCAAGTAGTGTGTGCCCGTCTGTTGTGTGACTCTG
GTAACTAGAGATCCCTCAGACCCTTTTAGTCAGTGTGGAAAATCTCTAGCAGGGCCCGTTTAAACCCGCT
GATCAGCCTCGACTGTGCCTTCTAGTTGCCAGCCATCTGTTGTTTGCCCCTCCCCCGTGCCTTCCTTGAC
CCTGGAAGGTGCCACTCCCACTGTCCTTTCCTAATAAAATGAGGAAATTGCATCGCATTGTCTGAGTAGG
TGTCATTCTATTCTGGGGGGTGGGGTGGGGCAGGACAGCAAGGGGGAGGATTGGGAAGACAATAGCAGGC
ATGCTGGGGATGCGGTGGGCTCTATGGCTTCTGAGGCGGAAAGAACCAGCTGGGGCTCTAGGGGGTATCC
CC
[124 nt withheld, positions 6793-6916]
C
[91 nt withheld, positions 6918-7008]
A
[49 nt withheld, positions 7010-7058]
CCTTTGACGTTGGAGTCCACGTTCTTT
[37 nt withheld, positions 7086-7122]
ACCCTATCTCGGTCTATTCTTTTGATTTATAAGGGATTTTGCCGATTTCGGCCTATTGGTTAAAAAATGA
GCTGATTTAACAAAAATTTAACGCGAATTAATTCTGTGGAATGTGTGTCAGTTAGGGTGTGGAAAGTCCC
CAGGCTCCCCAGCAGGCAGAAGTATGCAAAGCATGCATCTCAATTAGTCAGCAACCAGGTGTGGAAAGTC
CCCAGGCTCCCCAGCAGGCAGAAGTATGCAAAGCATGCATCTCAATTAGTCAGCAACCATAGTCCCGCCC
CTAACTCCGCCCATCCCGCCCCTAACTCCGCCCAGTTCCGCCCATTCTCCGCCCCATGGCTGACTAATTT
TTTTTATTTATGCAGAGGCCGAGGCCGCCTCTGCCTCTGAGCTATTCCAGAAGTAGTGAGGAGGCTTTTT
TGGAGGCCTAGGCTTTTGCAAAAAGCTCCCGGGAGCTTGTATATCCATTTTCGGATCTGATCAGCACGTG
TTGACAATTAATCATCGGCATAGTATATCGGCATAGTATAATACGACAAGGTGAGGAACTAAACCATGGC
CAAGTTGACCAGTGCCGTTCCGGTGCTCACCGCGCGCGACGTCGCCGGAGCGGTCGAGTTCTGGACCGAC
CGGCTCGGGTTCTCCCGGGACTTCGTGGAGGACGACTTCGCCGGTGTGGTCCGGGACGACGTGACCCTGT
TCATCAGCGCGGTCCAGGACCAGGTGGTGCCGGACAACACCCTGGCCTGGGTGTGGGTGCGCGGCCTGGA
CGAGCTGTACGCCGAGTGGTCGGAGGTCGTGTCCACGAACTTCCGGGACGCCTCCGGGCCGGCCATGACC
GAGATCGGCGAGCAGCCGTGGGGGCGGGAGTTCGCCCTGCGCGACCCGGCCGGCAACTGCGTGCACTTCG
TGGCCGAGGAGCAGGACTGACACGTGCTACGAGATTTCGATTCCACCGCCGCCTTCTATGAAAGGTTGGG
CTTCGGAATCGTTTTCCGGGACGCCGGCTGGATGATCCTCCAGCGCGGGGATCTCATGCTGGAGTTCTTC
GCCCACCCCAACTTGTTTATTGCAGCTTATAATGGTTACAAATAAAGCAATAGCATCACAAATTTCACAA
ATAAAGCATTTTTTTCACTGCATTCTAGTTGTGGTTTGTCCAAACTCATCAATGTATCTTATCATGTCTG
TATACCGTCGACCTCTAGCTAGAGCTTGGCGTAATCATGGTCATAGCTGTTTCCTGTGTGAAATTGTTAT
CCGCTCACAATTCCACACAACATACGAGCCGGAAGCATAAAGTGTAAAGCCTGGGGTGCCTAATGAGTGA
GCTAACTCACATTAATTGCGTTGCGCTCACTGCCCGCTTTCCAGTCGGGAAACCTGTCGTGCCAGCTGCA
TTAATGAATCGGCCAACGCGCGGGGAGAGGCGGTTTGCGTATTGGGCGCTCTTCCGCTTCCTCGCTCACT
GACTCGCTGCGCTCGGTCGTTCGGCTGCGGCGAGCGGTATCAGCTCACTCAAAGGCGGTAATACGGTTAT
CCACAGAATCAGGGGATAACGCAGGAAAGAACATGTGAGCAAAAGGCCAGCAAAAGGCCAGGAACCGTAA
AAAGGCCGCGTTGCTGGCGTTTTTCCATAGGCTCCGCCCCCCTGACGAGCATCACAAAAATCGACGCTCA
AGTCAGAGGTGGCGAAACCCGACAGGACTATAAAGATACCAGGCGTTTCCCCCTGGAAGCTCCCTCGTGC
GCTCTCCTGTTCCGACCCTGCCGCTTACCGGATACCTGTCCGCCTTTCTCCCTTCGGGAAGCGTGGCGCT
TTCTCATAGCTCACGCTGTAGGTATCTCAGTTCGGTGTAGGTCGTTCGCTCCAAGCTGGGCTGTGTGCAC
GAACCCCCCGTTCAGCCCGACCGCTGCGCCTTATCCGGTAACTATCGTCTTGAGTCCAACCCGGTAAGAC
ACGACTTATCGCCACTGGCAGCAGCCACTGGTAACAGGATTAGCAGAGCGAGGTATGTAGGCGGTGCTAC
AGAGTTCTTGAAGTGGTGGCCTAACTACGGCTACACTAGAAGAACAGTATTTGGTATCTGCGCTCTGCTG
AAGCCAGTTACCTTCGGAAAAAGAGTTGGTAGCTCTTGATCCGGCAAACAAACCACCGCTGGTAGCGGTG
GTTTTTTTGTTTGCAAGCAGCAGATTACGCGCAGAAAAAAAGGATCTCAAGAAGATCCTTTGATCTTTTC
TACGGGGTCTGACGCTCAGTGGAACGAAAACTCACGTTAAGGGATTTTGGTCATGAGATTATCAAAAAGG
ATCTTCACCTAGATCCTTTTAAATTAAAAATGAAGTTTTAAATCAATCTAAAGTATATATGAGTAAACTT
GGTCTGACAGTTACCAATGCTTAATCAGTGAGGCACCTATCTCAGCGATCTGTCTATTTCGTTCATCCAT
AGTTGCCTGACTCCCCGTCGTGTAGATAACTACGATACGGGAGGGCTTACCATCTGGCCCCAGTGCTGCA
ATGATACCGCGAGACCCACGCTCACCGGCTCCAGATTTATCAGCAATAAACCAGCCAGCCGGAAGGGCCG
AGCGCAGAAGTGGTCCTGCAACTTTATCCGCCTCCATCCAGTCTATTAATTGTTGCCGGGAAGCTAGAGT
AAGTAGTTCGCCAGTTAATAGTTTGCGCAACGTTGTTGCCATTGCTACAGGCATCGTGGTGTCACGCTCG
TCGTTTGGTATGGCTTCATTCAGCTCCGGTTCCCAACGATCAAGGCGAGTTACATGATCCCCCATGTTGT
GCAAAAAAGCGGTTAGCTCCTTCGGTCCTCCGATCGTTGTCAGAAGTAAGTTGGCCGCAGTGTTATCACT
CATGGTTATGGCAGCACTGCATAATTCTCTTACTGTCATGCCATCCGTAAGATGCTTTTCTGTGACTGGT
GAGTACTCAACCAAGTCATTCTGAGAATAGTGTATGCGGCGACCGAGTTGCTCTTGCCCGGCGTCAATAC
GGGATAATACCGCGCCACATAGCAGAACTTTAAAAGTGCTCATCATTGGAAAACGTTCTTCGGGGCGAAA
ACTCTCAAGGATCTTACCGCTGTTGAGATCCAGTTCGATGTAACCCACTCGTGCACCCAACTGATCTTCA
GCATCTTTTACTTTCACCAGCGTTTCTGGGTGAGCAAAAACAGGAAGGCAAAATGCCGCAAAAAAGGGAA
TAAGGGCGACACGGAAATGTTGAATACTCATACTCTTCCTTTTTCAATATTATTGAAGCATTTATCAGGG
TTATTGTCTCATGAGCGGATACATATTTGAATGTATTTAGAAAAATAAACAAATAGGGGTTCCGCGCACA
TTTCCCCGAAAAGTGCCACCTGACGTCGACGGATCGGGAGATCTCCCGATCCCCTATGGTGCACTCTCAG
TACAATCTGCTCTGATGCCGCATAGTTAAGCCAGTATCTGCTCCCTGCTTGTGTGTTGGAGGTCGCTGAG
TAGTGCGCGAGCAAAATTTAAGCTACAACAAGGCAAGGCTTGACCGACAATTGCATGAAGAATCTGCTTA
GGGTTAGGCGTTTTGCGCTGCTTCGCGATGTACGGGCCAGATATACGCGTTGACATTGATTATTGACTAG
TTATTAATAGTAATCAATTACGGGGTCATTAGTTCATAGCCCATATATGGAGTTCCGCGTTACATAACTT
ACGGTAAATGGCCCGCCTGGCTGACCGCCCAACGACCCCCGCCCATTGACGTCAATAATGACGTATGTTC
CCATAGTAACGCCAATAGGGACTTTCCATTGACGTCAATGGGTGGAGTATTTACGGTAAACTGCCCACTT
GGCAGTACATCAAGTGTATCATATGCCAAGTACGCCCCCTATTGACGTCAATGACGGTAAATGGCCCGCC
TGGCATTATGCCCAGTACATGACCTTATGGGACTTTCCTACTTGGCAGTACATCTACGTATTAGTCATCG
CTATTACCATGGTGATGCGGTTTTGGCAGTACATCAATGGGCGTGGATAGCGGTTTGACTCACGGGGATT
TCCAAGTCTCCACCCCATTGACGTCAATGGGAGTTTGTTTTGGCACCAAAATCAACGGGACTTTCCAAAA
TGTCGTAACAACTCCGCCCCATTGACGCAAATGGGCGGTAGGCGTGTACGGTGGGAGGTCTATATAAGCA
GCGCGTTTTGCCTGTACTGGGTCTCTCTGGTTAGACCAGATCTGAGCCTGGGAGCTCTCTGGCTAACTAG
GGAACCCACTGCTTAAGCCTCAATAAAGCTTGCCTTGAGTGCTTCAAGTAGTGTGTGCCCGTCTGTTGTG
TGACTCTGGTAACTAGAGATCCCTCAGACCCTTTTAGTCAGTGTGGAAAATCTCTAGCAGTGGCGCCCGA
ACAGGGACTTGAAAGCGAAAGGGAAACCAGAGGAGCTCTCTCGACGCAGGACTCGGCTTGCTGAAGCGCG
CACGGCAAGAGGCGAGGGGCGGCGACTGGTGAGTACGCCAAAAATTTTGACTAGCGGAGGCTAGAAGGAG
AGAGATGGGTGCGAGAGCGTCAGTATTAAGCGGGGGAGAATTAGATCGCGATGGGAAAAAATTCGGTTAA
GGCCAGGGGGAAAGAAAAAATATAAATTAAAACATATAGTATGGGCAAGCAGGGAGCTAGAACGATTCGC
AGTTAATCCTGGCCTGTTAGAAACATCAGAAGGCTGTAGACAAATACTGGGACAGCTACAACCATCCCTT
CAGACAGGATCAGAAGAACTTAGATCATTATATAATACAGTAGCAACCCTCTATTGTGTGCATCAAAGGA
TAGAGATAAAAGACACCAAGGAAGCTTTAGACAAGATAGAGGAAGAGCAAAACAAAAGTAAGACCACCGC
ACAGCAAGCGGCCGCTGATCTTCAGACCTGGAGGAGGAGATATGAGGGACAATTGGAGAAGTGAATTATA
TAAATATAAAGTAGTAAAAATTGAACCATTAGGAGTAGCACCCACCAAGGCAAAGAGAAGAGTGGTGCAG
AGAGAAAAAAGAGCAGTGGGAATAGGAGCTTTGTTCCTTGGGTTCTTGGGAGCAGCAGGAAGCACTATGG
GCGCAGCGTCAATGACGCTGACGGTACAGGCCAGACAATTATTGTCTGGTATAGTGCAGCAGCAGAACAA
TTTGCTGAGGGCTATTGAGGCGCAACAGCATCTGTTGCAACTCACAGTCTGGGGCATCAAGCAGCTCCAG
GCAAGAATCCTGGCTGTGGAAAGATACCTAAAGGATCAACAGCTCCTGGGGATTTGGGGTTGCTCTGGAA
AACTCATTTGCACCACTGCTGTGCCTTGGAATGCTAGTTGGAGTAATAAATCTCTGGAACAGATTTGGAA
TCACACGACCTGGATGGAGTGGGACAGAGAAATTAACAATTACACAAGCTTAATACACTCCTTAATTGAA
GAATCGCAAAACCAGCAAGAAAAGAATGAACAAGAATTATTGGAATTAGATAAATGGGCAAGTTTGTGGA
ATTGGTTTAACATAACAAATTGGCTGTGGTATATAAAATTATTCATAATGATAGTAGGAGGCTTGGTAGG
TTTAAGAATAGTTTTTGCTGTACTTTCTATAGTGAATAGAGTTAGGCAGGGATATTCACCATTATCGTTT
CAGACCCACCTCCCAACCCCGAGGGGACCCGACAGGCCCGAAGGAATAGAAGAAGAAGGTGGAGAGAGAG
ACAGAGACAGATCCATTCGATTAGTGAACGGATCGGCACTGCGTGCGCCAATTCTGCAGACAAATGGCAG
TATTCATCCACAATTTTAAAAGAAAAGGGGGGATTGGGGGGTACAGTGCAGGGGAAAGAATAGTAGACAT
AATAGCAACAGACATACAAACTAAAGAATTACAAAAACAAATTACAAAAATTCAAAATTTTCGGGTTTAT
TACAGGGACAGCAGAGATCCAGTTTGGTTAATTAAGGTACCGAGGGCCTATTTCCCATGATTCCTTCATA
TTTGCATATACGATACAAGGCTGTTAGAGAGATAATTAGAATTAATTTGACTGTAAACACAAAGATATTA
GTACAAAATACGTGACGTAGAAAGTAATAATTTCTTGGGTAGTTTGCAGTTTTAAAATTATGTTTTAAAA
TGGACTATCATATGCTTACCGTAACTTGAAAGTATTTCGATTTCTTGGCTTTATATATCTTGTGGAAAGG
ACGAAACACCGGAAGTTCGAGGGCGACACCC
