>Addgene plasmid #118162 | Lenti-(BB)-hPGK-KRAB-dCas9-P2A-BlastR EGFP-guide1 | depositor partial sequence | sequence record 223227 | Guide RNA, gRNA scaffold, hPGK promoter, KRAB domain
TTNNNNNNNNNNNNANNNANNATNGNNNTANNATGNACTATCATATGCTTACCGTAACTTGAAAGTATTT
CGATTTCTTGGCTTTATATATCTTGTGGAAAGGACGAAACACCGGAAGTTCGAGGGCGACACCCGTTTTA
GAGCTAGAAATAGCAAGTTAAAATAAGGCTAGTCCGTTATCAACTTGAAAAAGTGGCACCGAGTCGGTGC
TTTTTTGAATTCGCTAGCTAGGTCTTGAAAGGGGTTGGGGTTGCGCCTTTTCCAAGGCAGCCCTGGGTTT
GCGCAGGGACGCGGCTGCTCTGGGCGTGGTTCCGGGAAACGCAGCGGCGCCGACCCTGGGTCTCGCACAT
TCTTCACGTCCGTTCGCAGCGTCACCCGGATCTTCGCCGCTACCCTTGTGGGCCCCCCGGCGACGCTTCC
TGCTCCGCCCCTAAGTCGGGAAGGTTCCTTGCGGTTCGCGGCGTGCCGGACGTGACAAACGGAAGCCGCA
CGTCTCACTAGTACCCTCGCAGACGGACAGCGCCAGGGAGCAATGGCAGCGCGCCGACCGCGATGGGCTG
TGGCCAATAGCGGCTGCTCAGCAGGGCGCGCCGAGAGCAGCGGCCGGGAAGGGGCGGTGCGGGAGGCGGG
GTGTGGGGCGGTAGTGTGGACCCTGATCCTGCCCGCGCGGTGTTCCGNATTCTG
